>Addgene plasmid #154679 | pEPYC1CB0334 | addgene full sequence | sequence record 318554 | Addgene NGS Result
AGCGGGCCGGGAGGGTTCGAGAAGGGGGGGCACCCCCCTTCGGCGTGCGCGGTCACGCGCACAGGGCGCA
GCCCTGGTTAAAAACAAGGTTTATAAATATTGGTTTAAAAGCAGGTTAAAAGACAGGTTAGCGGTGGCCG
AAAAACGGGCGGAAACCCTTGCAAATGCTGGATTTTCTGCCTGTGGACAGCCCCTCAAATGTCAATAGGT
GCGCCCCTCATCTGTCAGCACTCTGCCCCTCAAGTGTCAAGGATCGCGCCCCTCATCTGTCAGTAGTCGC
GCCCCTCAAGTGTCAATACCGCAGGGCACTTATCCCCAGGCTTGTCCACATCATCTGTGGGAAACTCGCG
TAAAATCAGGCGTTTTCGCCGATTTGCGAGGCTGGCCAGCTCCACGTCGCCGGCCGAAATCGAGCCTGCC
CCTCATCTGTCAACGCCGCGCCGGGTGAGTCGGCCCCTCAAGTGTCAACGTCCGCCCCTCATCTGTCAGT
GAGGGCCAAGTTTTCCGCGAGGTATCCACAACGCCGGCGGCCGCGGTGTCTCGCACACGGCTTCGACGGC
GTTTCTGGCGCGTTTGCAGGGCCATAGACGGCCGCCAGCCCAGCGGCGAGGGCAACCAGCCCGGTGAGCG
TCGCAAAGGAGATCCTGATCTGACTGATGGGCTGCCTGTATCGAGTGGTGATTTTGTGCCGAGCTGCCGG
TCGGGGAGCTGTTGGCTGGCTGGTGGCAGGATATATTGTGGTGTAAACAAATTGACGCTTAGACAACTTA
ATAACACATTGCGGACGTTTTTAATGTACTGGGGTGGATGCAGTGGGCCCCACTCTGTGAAGACAATGCC
GAATTCGGATCCGGAGTGGAAGATTCAGAAAATCGATTAATGGATTGATCAACATCCTTACCGCTATGGG
TAAGATTGATGAAAAGTCAAAAACAAAAATCAATTATGCACACCAGCATGTGTTGATCACCAGCTATTGT
GGGACACCAATTTCGTCCACAGACATCAACATCTTATCGTCCTTTGAAGATAAGATAATAATGTTGAAGA
TAAGAGTGGGAGCCACCACTAAAACATTGCTTTGTCAAAAGCTAAAAAAGATGATGCCCGACAGCCACTT
GTGTGAAGCATGTGAAGCCGGTCCCTCCACTAAGAAAATTAGTGAAGCATCTTCCAGTGGTCCCTCCACT
CACAGCTCAATCAGTGAGCAACAGGACGAAGGAAATGACGTAAGCCATGACGTCTAATCCCACAAGAATT
TCCTTATATAAGGAACACAAATCAGAAGGTACTGTATTTTTACAACAATTACCAACAACAACAAACAACA
AACAACATTACAATTACTATTTACAATTACAATGGAGGACGCCAAAAACATAAAGAAAGGCCCGGCGCCA
TTCTATCCGCTGGAAGATGGAACCGCTGGAGAGCAACTGCATAAGGCTATGAAGAGATACGCCCTGGTTC
CTGGAACAATTGCTTTTACAGATGCACATATCGAGGTGGACATCACTTACGCTGAGTACTTCGAAATGTC
CGTTCGGTTGGCAGAAGCTATGAAACGATATGGGCTGAATACAAATCACAGAATCGTCGTATGCAGTGAA
AACTCTCTTCAATTCTTTATGCCGGTGTTGGGCGCGTTATTTATCGGAGTTGCAGTTGCGCCCGCGAACG
ACATTTATAATGAACGTGAATTGCTCAACAGTATGGGCATTTCGCAGCCTACCGTGGTGTTCGTTTCCAA
AAAGGGGTTGCAAAAAATTTTGAACGTGCAAAAAAAGCTCCCAATCATCCAAAAAATTATTATCATGGAT
TCTAAAACGGATTACCAGGGATTTCAGTCGATGTACACGTTCGTCACATCTCATCTACCTCCCGGTTTTA
ATGAATACGATTTTGTGCCAGAGTCCTTCGATAGGGACAAGACAATTGCACTGATCATGAACTCCTCTGG
ATCTACTGGTCTGCCTAAAGGTGTCGCTCTGCCTCATAGAACTGCCTGCGTGAGATTCTCGCATGCCAGA
GATCCTATTTTTGGCAATCAAATCATTCCGGATACTGCGATTTTAAGTGTTGTTCCATTCCATCACGGTT
TTGGAATGTTTACTACACTCGGATATTTGATATGTGGATTTCGAGTCGTCTTAATGTATAGATTTGAAGA
AGAACTGTTTCTGAGGAGCCTTCAGGATTACAAGATTCAAAGTGCGCTGCTGGTGCCAACCCTATTCTCC
TTCTTCGCCAAAAGCACTCTGATTGACAAATACGATTTATCTAATTTACACGAAATTGCTTCTGGTGGCG
CTCCCCTCTCTAAGGAAGTCGGGGAAGCGGTTGCCAAGAGGTTCCATCTGCCAGGTATCAGGCAAGGATA
TGGGCTCACTGAGACTACATCAGCTATTCTGATTACACCCGAGGGGGATGATAAACCGGGCGCGGTCGGT
AAAGTTGTTCCATTTTTTGAAGCGAAGGTTGTGGATCTGGATACCGGGAAAACGCTGGGCGTTAATCAAA
GAGGCGAACTGTGTGTGAGAGGTCCTATGATTATGTCCGGTTATGTAAACAATCCGGAAGCGACCAACGC
CTTGATTGACAAGGATGGATGGCTACATTCTGGAGACATAGCTTACTGGGACGAGGACGAACACTTCTTC
ATCGTTGACCGCCTGAAGTCTCTGATTAAGTACAAAGGCTATCAGGTGGCTCCCGCTGAATTGGAATCCA
TCTTGCTCCAACACCCCAACATCTTCGACGCAGGTGTCGCAGGTCTGCCCGACGATGACGCCGGTGAACT
TCCCGCCGCCGTTGTTGTTTTGGAGCACGGAAAGACGATGACGGAAAAAGAGATCGTGGATTACGTCGCC
AGTCAAGTAACAACCGCGAAAAAGTTGCGCGGAGGAGTTGTGTTTGTGGACGAAGTACCGAAAGGTCTTA
CCGGAAAACTCGACGCAAGAAAAATCAGAGAGATCCTCATAAAGGCCAAGAAGGGCGGAAAGATCGCCGT
GGGTTCGGATTATAAGGACCATGACGGAGACTATAAGGACCATGACCTCGACGCTGCAGCAGCGGATTAT
AAGGACGATGACGATAAGTGAGCTTGTCCTGCTTTAATGAGATATGCGAGAAGCCTATGATCGCATGATA
TTTGCTTTCAATTCTGTTGTGCACGTTGTAAAAAACCTGAGCATGTGTAGCTCAGATCCTTACCGCCGGT
TTCGGTTCATTCTAATGAATATATCACCCGTTACTATCGTATTTTTATGAATAATATTCTCCGTTCAATT
TACTGATTGTACCCTACTACTTATATGTACAATATTAAAATGAAAACAATATATTGTGCTGAATAGGTTT
ATAGCGACATCTATGATAGAGCGCCACAATAACAAACAATTGCGTTTTATTATTACAAATCCAATTTTAA
AAAAAGCGGCAGAACCGGTCAAACCTAAAAGACTGATTACATAAATCTTATTCAAATTTCAAAAGTGCCC
CAGGGGCTAGTATCTACGACACACCGAGCGGCGAACTAATAACGCTCACTGAAGGGAACTCCGGTTCCCC
GCCGGCGCGCATGGGTGAGATTCCTTGAAGTTGAGTATTGGCCGTCCGCTCTACCGAAAGTTACGGGCAC
CATTCAACCCGGTCCAGCACGGCGGCCGGGTAACCGACTTGCTGCCCCGAGAATTATGCAGCATTTTTTT
GGTGTATGTGGGCCCCAAATGAAGTGCAGGTCAAACCTTGACAGTGACGACAAATCGTTGGGCGGGTCCA
GGGCGAATTTTGCGACAACATGTCGAGGCTCAGCAGGACCGCTGCAATTGTCTTCTGCACGAAGTGGTTT
AAACTATCAGTGTTTGACAGGATATATTGGCGGGTAAACCTAAGAGAAAAGAGCGTTTATTAGAATAATC
GGATATTTAAAAGGGCGTGAAAAGGTTTATCCGTTCGTCCATTTGTATGTGCATGCCAACCACAGGGTTC
CCCAGATCAGGCGCTGGCTGCTGAACCCCCAGCCGGAACTGACCCCACAAGGCCCTAGCGTTTGCAATGC
ACCAGGTCATCATTGACCCAGGCGTGTTCCACCAGGCCGCTGCCTCGCAACTCTTCGCAGGCTTCGCCGA
CCTGCTCGCGCCACTTCTTCACGCGGGTGGAATCCGATCCGCACATGAGGCGGAAGGTTTCCAGCTTGAG
CGGGTACGGCTCCCGGTGCGAGCTGAAATAGTCGAACATCCGTCGGGCCGTCGGCGACAGCTTGCGGTAC
TTCTCCCATATGAATTTCGTGTAGTGGTCGCCAGCAAACAGCACGACGATTTCCTCGTCGATCAGGACCT
GGCAACGGGACGTTTTCTTGCCACGGTCCAGGACGCGGAAGCGGTGCAGCAGCGACACCGATTCCAGGTG
CCCAACGCGGTCGGACGTGAAGCCCATCGCCGTCGCCTGTAGGCGCGACAGGCATTCCTCGGCCTTCGTG
TAATACCGGCCATTGATCGACCAGCCCAGGTCCTGGCAAAGCTCGTAGAACGTGAAGGTGATCGGCTCGC
CGATAGGGGTGCGCTTCGCGTACTCCAACACCTGCTGCCACACCAGTTCGTCATCGTCGGCCCGCAGCTC
GACGCCGGTGTAGGTGATCTTCACGTCCTTGTTGACGTGGAAAATGACCTTGTTTTGCAGCGCCTCGCGC
GGGATTTTCTTGTTGCGCGTGGTGAACAGGGCAGAGCGGGCCGTGTCGTTTGGCATCGCTCGCATCGTGT
CCGGCCACGGCGCAATATCGAACAAGGAAAGCTGCATTTCCTTGATCTGCTGCTTCGTGTGTTTCAGCAA
CGCGGCCTGCTTGGCCTCGCTGACCTGTTTTGCCAGGTCCTCGCCGGCGGTTTTTCGCTTCTTGGTCGTC
ATAGTTCCTCGCGTGTCGATGGTCATCGACTTCGCCAAACCTGCCGCCTCCTGTTCAAGACGACGCGAAC
GCTCCACGGCGGCCGATGGCGCGGGCAGGGCAGGGGGAGCCAGTTGCACGCTGTCGCGCTCGATCTTGGC
CGTAGCTTGCTGGACCATCGAGCCGACGGACTGGAAGGTTTCGCGGGGCGCACGCATGACGGTGCGGCTT
GCGATGGTTTCGGCATCCTCGGCGGAAAACCCCGCGTCGATCAGTTCTTGCCTGTATGCCTTCCGGTCAA
ACGTCCGATTCATTCACCCTCCTTGCGGGATTGCCCCGACTCACGCCGGGGCAATGTGCCCTTATTCCTG
ATTTGACCCGCCTGGTGCCTTGGTGTCCAGATAATCCACCTTATCGGCAATGAAGTCGGTCCCGTAGACC
GTCTGGCCGTCCTTCTCGTACTTGGTATTCCGAATCTTGCCCTGCACGAATACCAGCGACCCCTTGCCCA
AATACTTGCCGTGGGCCTCGGCCTGAGAGCCAAAACACTTGATGCGGAAGAAGTCGGTGCGCTCCTGCTT
GTCGCCGGCATCGTTGCGCCACATCTAGGATCTGCCAGGAACCGTAAAAAGGCCGCGTTGCTGGCGTTTT
TCCATAGGCTCCGCCCCCCTGACGAGCATCACAAAAATCGACGCTCAAGTCAGAGGTGGCGAAACCCGAC
AGGACTATAAAGATACCAGGCGTTTCCCCCTGGAAGCTCCCTCGTGCGCTCTCCTGTTCCGACCCTGCCG
CTTACCGGATACCTGTCCGCCTTTCTCCCTTCGGGAAGCGTGGCGCTTTCTCATAGCTCACGCTGTAGGT
ATCTCAGTTCGGTGTAGGTCGTTCGCTCCAAGCTGGGCTGTGTGCACGAACCCCCCGTTCAGCCCGACCG
CTGCGCCTTATCCGGTAACTATCGTCTTGAGTCCAACCCGGTAAGACACGACTTATCGCCACTGGCAGCA
GCCACTGGTAACAGGATTAGCAGAGCGAGGTATGTAGGCGGTGCTACAGAGTTCTTGAAGTGGTGGCCTA
ACTACGGCTACACTAGAAGAACAGTATTTGGTATCTGCGCTCTGCTGAAGCCAGTTACCTTCGGAAAAAG
AGTTGGTAGCTCTTGATCCGGCAAACAAACCACCGCTGGTAGCGGTGGTTTTTTTGTTTGCAAGCAGCAG
ATTACGCGCAGAAAAAAAGGATCTCAAGAAGATCCTTTGATCTTTTCTACGGGGTCTGACGCTCAGTGGA
ACGAAAACTCACGTTAAGGGATTTTGGTCATGAGATTATCAAAAAGGATCTTCACCTAGATCCTTTTAAA
TTAAAAATGAAGTTTTAAATCAATCTAAAGTATATATGAGTAAACTTGGTCTGACAGTTACCAATGCTTA
ATCAGTGAGGCACCTATCTCAGCGATCTGTCTATTTCGTTCATCCATAGTTGCCTGACTCCCCGTCGTGT
AGATAACTACGATACGGGAGGGCTTACCATCTGGCCCCAGTGCTGCAATGATACCGCGAGAACCACGCTC
ACCGGCTCCAGATTTATCAGCAATAAACCAGCCAGCCGGAAGGGCCGAGCGCAGAAGTGGTCCTGCAACT
TTATCCGCCTCCATCCAGTCTATTAATTGTTGCCGGGAAGCTAGAGTAAGTAGTTCGCCAGTTAATAGTT
TGCGCAACGTTGTTGCCATTGCTACAGGCATCGTGGTGTCACGCTCGTCGTTTGGTATGGCTTCATTCAG
CTCCGGTTCCCAACGATCAAGGCGAGTTACATGATCCCCCATGTTGTGCAAAAAAGCGGTTAGCTCCTTC
GGTCCTCCGATCGTTGTCAGAAGTAAGTTGGCCGCAGTGTTATCACTCATGGTTATGGCAGCACTGCATA
ATTCTCTTACTGTCATGCCATCCGTAAGATGCTTTTCTGTGACTGGTGAGTACTCAACCAAGTCATTCTG
AGAATAGTGTATGCGGCGACCGAGTTGCTCTTGCCCGGCGTCAATACGGGATAATACCGCGCCACATAGC
AGAACTTTAAAAGTGCTCATCATTGGAAAACGTTCTTCGGGGCGAAAACTCTCAAGGATCTTACCGCTGT
TGAGATCCAGTTCGATGTAACCCACTCGTGCACCCAACTGATCTTCAGCATCTTTTACTTTCACCAGCGT
TTCTGGGTGAGCAAAAACAGGAAGGCAAAATGCCGCAAAAAAGGGAATAAGGGCGACACGGAAATGTTGA
ATACTCATACTCTTCCTTTTTCAATATTATTGAAGCATTTATCAAGGTTATTGTCTCATGAGCGGATACA
TATTTGAATGTATTTAGAAAAATAAACAAATAGGGGTTCCGCGCACGAATTGGCCAGCGCTGCCATTTTT
GGGGTGAGGCCGTTCGCGGCCGAGGGGCGCAGCCCCTGGGGGGATGGGAGGCCCGCGTT
Features (pLannotate 1.2.2; 12 found; start..end, strand, type, name):
      1..632     -  rep_origin     oriV: incP origin of replication
    724..748     +  misc_feature   LB T-DNA repeat: left border repeat from nopaline C58 T-DNA
   1305..1360    +  misc_feature   TMV Ω: translational enhancer from the tobacco mosaic virus 5'-leader sequence (Gallie et al., 1988)
   1362..3011    +  CDS            luciferase: firefly luciferase; luc+; enhanced luc+ version of the luciferase gene
   3109..3816    +  terminator     OCS terminator: octopine synthase terminator
   3865..3889    +  misc_feature   RB T-DNA repeat: right border repeat from nopaline C58 T-DNA
   4001..4021    -  CDS            TetR (fragment): tetracycline resistance regulatory protein; tetR
   4048..5193    -  CDS            trfA: TRFA_ECOLX - Experimental evidence at protein level: Swiss-Prot protein existence level 1. Also involved in plasmid copy number control, promoting intermolecular coupling of protein bound iterons at oriV, which inhibits replication initiation. From Escherichia coli.
   5529..6117    -  rep_origin     ori: high-copy-number ColE1/pMB1/pBR322/pUC origin of replication
   6288..7148    -  CDS            AmpR: β-lactamase; bla; confers resistance to ampicillin, carbenicillin, and related antibiotics
   7149..7253    -  promoter       AmpR promoter: bla
   7270..7339    -  rep_origin     oriV (fragment): incP origin of replication
