[The description below was written by a language model from this plasmid's Addgene catalogue record and pLannotate feature annotations shown in this document.]
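Description:
pEPYC1CB0334 is a MoClo (Golden Gate modular cloning) Level 1 transcriptional unit assembled in the pICH47732 acceptor backbone, a binary-type vector for plant synthetic biology. The 7.3 kb plasmid carries a high-copy ColE1/pUC-type origin for propagation in E. coli and the broad-host-range incP oriV with its replication initiator gene trfA, the arrangement that normally allows such vectors to be maintained in Agrobacterium. Bacterial selection is by ampicillin through the β-lactamase gene and its native promoter. A short TetR fragment is annotated next to trfA and appears to be a backbone remnant rather than a functional part.

The payload sits between the nopaline-type left and right T-DNA border repeats, so it can in principle be transferred into plant cells. It is a synthetic firefly luciferase expression cassette described as MMV(ΔCCAAT+)::TMV::LucF::Flag::ocsT. A variant of the MMV promoter drives the tobacco mosaic virus Ω 5' leader, which acts as a translational enhancer, followed by the luc+ firefly luciferase coding sequence, a Flag epitope tag and the octopine synthase terminator. The promoter and the Flag tag are not picked up in the automated feature table, though unannotated stretches upstream of the Ω leader and between the luciferase and the terminator are consistent with them. The record does not explain the ΔCCAAT+ designation. The parts were joined by BsaI assembly, which destroyed the flanking sites.

The construct serves as a luciferase reporter for measuring the activity of this promoter variant, within work on the rational design of minimal synthetic plant promoters. As a Level 1 module, it could also be combined with other transcriptional units in higher-level MoClo assemblies.
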