Addgene plasmid #154679: pEPYC1CB0334
Purpose: MoClo Level 1 luciferase reporter
Depositing lab: Nicola Patron. Depositing organization: Earlham Institute. Publication: Rational design of minimal synthetic promoters for plants. Cai YM, Kallam K, Tidd H, Gendarini G, Salzman A, Patron NJ. Nucleic Acids Res. 2020 Aug 28. pii: 5897334. doi: 10.1093/nar/gkaa682. PubMed 32856047.
Backbone
  Vector backbone: pICH47732
  Vector type: Synthetic Biology
Growth in bacteria
  Bacterial resistance: Ampicillin, 100 μg/mL
  Growth temperature: 37°C
  Growth strain: NEB Stable
  Copy number: High Copy
Gene/Insert
  Gene/Insert name: MMV(ΔCCAAT+) Firefly luciferase expression cassette [MMV(ΔCCAAT+)::TMV::LucF::Flag::ocsT]
  Species: Synthetic
  Cloning method: Restriction Enzyme; 5′ cloning site BsaI (destroyed during cloning); 3′ cloning site BsaI (destroyed during cloning)
Terms and licenses: Academic/Nonprofit Terms; Industry Terms: Not Available to Industry
Depositor comments: Please visit https://www.biorxiv.org/content/10.1101/2020.05.14.095406v1 for bioRxiv preprint.
How to cite: pEPYC1CB0334 was a gift from Nicola Patron (Addgene plasmid # 154679 ; http://n2t.net/addgene:154679 ; RRID:Addgene_154679)
